>Addgene plasmid #133603 | pMM766 | addgene full sequence | sequence record 267108 | Addgene NGS Result
ATGTTCTTTCCTGCGTTATCCCCTGATTCTGTGGATAACCGTAGTCGGTCTCATTCTGACAAGAAGTATT
CTATCGGACTGGCCATCGGGACTAATAGCGTCGGGTGGGCCGTGATCACTGACGAGTACAAGGTGCCCTC
TAAGAAGTTCAAGGTGCTCGGGAACACCGACCGGCATTCCATCAAGAAAAATCTGATCGGAGCTCTCCTC
TTTGATTCAGGGGAAACCGCTGAAGCAACCCGCCTCAAGCGGACTGCTAGACGGCGGTACACCAGGAGGA
AGAACCGGATTTGTTACCTTCAAGAGATATTCTCCAACGAAATGGCAAAGGTCGACGACAGCTTCTTCCA
TAGGCTGGAAGAATCATTCCTCGTGGAAGAGGATAAGAAGCATGAACGGCATCCCATCTTCGGTAATATC
GTCGACGAGGTGGCCTATCACGAGAAATACCCAACCATCTACCATCTTCGCAAAAAGCTGGTGGACTCAA
CCGACAAGGCAGACCTCCGGCTTATCTACCTGGCCCTGGCCCACATGATCAAGTTCAGAGGCCACTTCCT
GATCGAGGGCGACCTCAATCCTGACAATAGCGATGTGGATAAACTGTTCATCCAGCTGGTGCAGACTTAC
AACCAGCTCTTTGAAGAGAACCCCATCAATGCAAGCGGAGTCGATGCCAAGGCCATTCTGTCAGCCCGGC
TGTCAAAGAGCCGCAGACTTGAGAATCTTATCGCTCAGCTGCCGGGTGAAAAGAAAAATGGACTGTTCGG
GAACCTGATTGCTCTTTCACTTGGGCTGACTCCCAATTTCAAGTCTAATTTCGACCTGGCAGAGGATGCC
AAGCTGCAACTGTCCAAGGACACCTATGATGACGATCTCGACAACCTCCTGGCCCAGATCGGTGACCAAT
ACGCCGACCTTTTCCTTGCTGCTAAGAATCTTTCTGACGCCATCCTGCTGTCTGACATTCTCCGCGTGAA
CACTGAAATCACCAAGGCCCCTCTTTCAGCTTCAATGATTAAGCGGTATGATGAGCACCACCAGGACCTG
ACCCTGCTTAAGGCACTCGTCCGGCAGCAGCTTCCGGAGAAGTACAAGGAAATCTTCTTTGACCAGTCAA
AGAATGGATACGCCGGCTACATCGACGGAGGTGCCTCCCAAGAGGAATTTTATAAGTTTATCAAACCTAT
CCTTGAGAAGATGGACGGCACCGAAGAGCTCCTCGTGAAACTGAATCGGGAGGATCTGCTGCGGAAGCAG
CGCACTTTCGACAATGGGAGCATTCCCCACCAGATCCATCTTGGGGAGCTTCACGCCATCCTTCGGCGCC
AAGAGGACTTCTACCCCTTTCTTAAGGACAACAGGGAGAAGATTGAGAAAATTCTCACTTTCCGCATCCC
CTACTACGTGGGACCCCTCGCCAGAGGAAATAGCCGGTTTGCTTGGATGACCAGAAAGTCAGAAGAAACT
ATCACTCCCTGGAACTTCGAAGAGGTGGTGGACAAGGGAGCCAGCGCTCAGTCATTCATCGAACGGATGA
CTAACTTCGATAAGAACCTCCCCAATGAGAAGGTCCTGCCGAAACATTCCCTGCTCTACGAGTACTTTAC
CGTGTACAACGAGCTGACCAAGGTGAAATATGTCACCGAAGGGATGAGGAAGCCCGCATTCCTGTCAGGC
GAACAAAAGAAGGCAATTGTGGACCTTCTGTTCAAGACCAATAGAAAGGTGACCGTGAAGCAGCTGAAGG
AGGACTATTTCAAGAAAATTGAATGCTTCGACTCTGTGGAGATTAGCGGGGTCGAAGATCGGTTCAACGC
AAGCCTGGGTACCTACCATGATCTGCTTAAGATCATCAAGGACAAGGATTTTCTGGACAATGAGGAGAAA
GAGGACATCCTTGAGGACATTGTCCTGACTCTCACTCTGTTCGAGGACCGGGAAATGATCGAGGAGAGGC
TTAAGACCTACGCCCATCTGTTCGACGATAAAGTGATGAAGCAACTTAAACGGAGAAGATATACCGGATG
GGGACGCCTTAGCCGCAAACTCATCAACGGAATCCGGGACAAACAGAGCGGAAAGACCATTCTTGATTTC
CTTAAGAGCGACGGATTCGCTAATCGCAACTTCATGCAACTTATCCATGATGATTCCCTGACCTTTAAGG
AGGACATCCAGAAGGCCCAAGTGTCTGGACAAGGTGACTCACTGCACGAGCATATCGCAAATCTGGCTGG
TTCACCCGCTATTAAGAAGGGTATTCTCCAGACCGTGAAAGTCGTGGACGAGCTGGTCAAGGTGATGGGT
CGCCATAAACCAGAGAACATTGTCATCGAGATGGCCAGGGAAAACCAGACTACCCAGAAGGGACAGAAGA
ACAGCAGGGAGCGGATGAAAAGAATTGAGGAAGGGATTAAGGAGCTCGGGTCACAGATCCTTAAAGAGCA
CCCGGTGGAAAACACCCAGCTTCAGAATGAGAAGCTCTATCTGTACTACCTTCAAAATGGACGCGATATG
TATGTGGACCAAGAGCTTGATATCAACAGGCTCTCAGACTACGACGTGGACGCCATCGTCCCTCAGAGCT
TCCTCAAAGACGACTCAATTGACAATAAGGTGCTGACTCGCTCAGACAAGAACCGGGGAAAGTCAGATAA
CGTGCCCTCAGAGGAAGTCGTGAAAAAGATGAAGAACTATTGGCGCCAGCTTCTGAACGCAAAGCTGATC
ACTCAGCGGAAGTTCGACAATCTCACTAAGGCTGAGAGGGGCGGACTGAGCGAACTGGACAAAGCAGGAT
TCATTAAACGGCAACTTGTGGAGACTCGGCAGATTACTAAACATGTAGCCCAAATCCTTGACTCACGCAT
GAATACCAAGTACGACGAAAACGACAAACTTATCCGCGAGGTGAAGGTGATTACCCTGAAGTCCAAGCTG
GTCAGCGATTTCAGAAAGGACTTTCAATTCTACAAAGTGCGGGAGATCAATAACTATCATCATGCTCATG
ACGCATATCTGAATGCCGTGGTGGGAACCGCCCTGATCAAGAAGTACCCAAAGCTGGAAAGCGAGTTCGT
GTACGGAGACTACAAGGTCTACGACGTGCGCAAGATGATTGCCAAATCTGAGCAGGAGATCGGAAAGGCC
ACCGCAAAGTACTTCTTCTACAGCAACATCATGAATTTCTTCAAGACCGAAATCACCCTTGCAAACGGTG
AGATCCGGAAGAGGCCGCTCATCGAGACTAATGGGGAGACTGGCGAAATCGTGTGGGACAAGGGCAGAGA
TTTCGCTACCGTGCGCAAAGTGCTTTCTATGCCTCAAGTGAACATCGTGAAGAAAACCGAGGTGCAAACC
GGAGGCTTTTCTAAGGAATCAATCCTCCCCAAGCGCAACTCCGACAAGCTCATTGCAAGGAAGAAGGATT
GGGACCCTAAGAAGTACGGCGGATTCGATTCACCAACTGTGGCTTATTCTGTCCTGGTCGTGGCTAAGGT
GGAAAAAGGAAAGTCTAAGAAGCTCAAGAGCGTGAAGGAACTGCTGGGTATCACCATTATGGAGCGCAGC
TCCTTCGAGAAGAACCCAATTGACTTTCTCGAAGCCAAAGGTTACAAGGAAGTCAAGAAGGACCTTATCA
TCAAGCTCCCAAAGTATAGCCTGTTCGAACTGGAGAATGGGCGGAAGCGGATGCTCGCCTCCGCTGGCGA
ACTTCAGAAGGGTAATGAGCTGGCTCTCCCCTCCAAGTACGTGAATTTCCTCTACCTTGCAAGCCATTAC
GAGAAGCTGAAGGGGAGCCCCGAGGACAACGAGCAAAAGCAACTGTTTGTGGAGCAGCATAAGCATTATC
TGGACGAGATCATTGAGCAGATTTCCGAGTTTTCTAAACGCGTCATTCTCGCTGATGCCAACCTCGATAA
AGTCCTTAGCGCATACAATAAGCACAGAGACAAACCAATTCGGGAGCAGGCTGAGAATATCATCCACCTG
TTCACCCTCACCAATCTTGGTGCCCCTGCCGCATTCAAGTACTTCGACACCACCATCGACCGGAAACGCT
ATACCTCCACCAAAGAAGTGCTGGACGCCACCCTCATCCACCAGAGCATCACCGGACTTTACGAAACTCG
GATTGACCTCTCACAGCTCGGAGGGGATGAGGGAGCTCCCAAGAAAAAGCGCAAGGTAGGTAGTTCCGGA
TCCTAGGGATCCTGAGACCAGACCAATAAAAAACGCCCGGCGGCAACCGAGCGTTCTGAACAAATCCAGA
TGGAGTTCTGAGGTCATTACTGGATCTATCAACAGGAGTCCAAGCGAGCTCGATATCAAATTACGCCCCG
CCCTGCCACTCATCGCAGTACTGTTGTAATTCATTAAGCATTCTGCCGACATGGAAGCCATCACAAACGG
CATGATGAACCTGAATCGCCAGCGGCATCAGCACCTTGTCGCCTTGCGTATAATATTTGCCCATGGTGAA
AACGGGGGCGAAGAAGTTGTCCATATTGGCCACGTTTAAATCAAAACTGGTGAAACTCACCCAGGGATTG
GCTGAAACGAAAAACATATTCTCAATAAACCCTTTAGGGAAATAGGCCAGGTTTTCACCGTAACACGCCA
CATCTTGCGAATATATGTGTAGAAACTGCCGGAAATCGTCGTGGTATTCACTCCAGAGCGATGAAAACGT
TTCAGTTTGCTCATGGAAAACGGTGTAACAAGGGTGAACACTATCCCATATCACCAGCTCACCGTCTTTC
ATTGCCATACGAAATTCCGGATGAGCATTCATCAGGCGGGCAAGAATGTGAATAAAGGCCGGATAAAACT
TGTGCTTATTTTTCTTTACGGTCTTTAAAAAGGCCGTAATATCCAGCTGAACGGTCTGGTTATAGGTACA
TTGAGCAACTGACTGAAATGCCTCAAAATGTTCTTTACGATGCCATTGGGATATATCAACGGTGGTATAT
CCAGTGATTTTTTTCTCCATTTTAGCTTCCTTAGCTCCTGAAAATCTCGATAACTCAAAAAATACGCCCG
GTAGTGATCTTATTTCATTATGGTGAAAGTTGGAACCTCTTACGTGCCCGATCAATCATGACCAAAATCC
CTTAACGTGAGTTTTCGTTCCACTGAGCGTCAGACCCCGTAGAAAAGATCAAAGGATCTTCTTGAGATCC
TTTTTTTCTGCGCGTAATCTGCTGCTTGCAAACAAAAAAACCACCGCTACCAGCGGTGGTTTGTTTGCCG
GATCAAGAGCTACCAACTCTTTTTCCGAAGGTAACTGGCTTCAGCAGAGCGCAGATACCAAATACTGTTC
TTCTAGTGTAGCCGTAGTTAGGCCACCACTTCAAGAACTCTGTAGCACCGCCTACATACCTCGCTCTGCT
AATCCTGTTACCAGTGGCTGCTGCCAGTGGCGATAAGTCGTGTCTTACCGGGTTGGACTCAAGACGATAG
TTACCGGATAAGGCGCAGCGGTCGGGCTGAACGGGGGGTTCGTGCACACAGCCCAGCTTGGAGCGAACGA
CCTACACCGAACTGAGATACCTACAGCGTGAGCTATGAGAAAGCGCCACGCTTCCCGAAGGGAGAAAGGC
GGACAGGTATCCGGTAAGCGGCAGGGTCGGAACAGGAGAGCGCACGAGGGAGCTTCCAGGGGGAAACGCC
TGGTATCTTTATAGTCCTGTCGGGTTTCGCCACCTCTGACTTGAGCGTCGATTTTTGTGATGCTCGTCAG
GGGGGCGGAGCCTATGGAAAAACGCCAGCAACGCGGCCTTTTTACGGTTCCTGGCCTTTTGCTGGCCTTT
TGCTCAC
Features (pLannotate 1.2.2; 6 found; start..end, strand, type, name):
      1..43      +  rep_origin     RSF ori (fragment): Plasmids containing the RSF 1030 origin of replication can be propagated in E. coli cells that contain additional plasmids with compatible origins.
     58..4158    +  CDS            cas9: CAS9_STRP1 - Also known as csn1 From Streptococcus pyogenes serotype M1.
   4226..4260    -  terminator     lambda t0 terminator: minimal transcription terminator from phage lambda (Scholtissek and Grosse, 1987)
   4334..4990    -  CDS            cat: CAT_ECOLX - Experimental evidence at protein level: Swiss-Prot protein existence level 1. This enzyme is an effector of chloramphenicol resistance in bacteria. From Escherichia coli. This protein is used as a marker in many commonly used cloning vectors, such as pACYC184.
   4991..5088    -  promoter       cat promoter: promoter of the E. coli cat gene encoding chloramphenicol acetyltransferase
   5172..5760    +  rep_origin     ori: high-copy-number ColE1/pMB1/pBR322/pUC origin of replication
