[The description below was written by a language model from this plasmid's Addgene catalogue record and pLannotate feature annotations shown in this document.]
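Description:
pMM766 is a modular "part plasmid" for yeast synthetic biology, built in the pYTK001 entry backbone of the yeast toolkit style of hierarchical assembly. It is a small (about 5.8 kb), high-copy E. coli storage vector rather than an expression construct. It replicates from a ColE1/pUC-type origin and is selected with chloramphenicol through a cat gene driven by its native cat promoter, with a lambda t0 terminator lying just past the 3′ end of the cat gene. The automated annotation also reports a very short fragment matching the RSF origin at the start of the sequence. At only a few dozen bases, this is most likely a partial homology hit rather than a functional second origin.

The payload is a Type 3b coding-sequence part described as "dCas9 NLS Stop": the catalytically inactive form of Streptococcus pyogenes Cas9 followed by a nuclear localization signal and a stop codon. The feature table identifies a roughly 4.1 kb Cas9 open reading frame but does not separately annotate the inactivating mutations, the NLS or the flanking assembly sites, so these details rest on the catalogue name. The record lists S. cerevisiae as the insert species, which presumably reflects the intended host rather than the origin of the gene. No promoter or yeast terminator is present, and no yeast marker or yeast origin appears in the annotation. The part is meant to be combined with an upstream 3a coding part, plus promoter, terminator and vector parts, to form a complete transcription unit. In the associated work, such assemblies were used to build optogenetic repressors of yeast gene expression based on light-controlled nuclear localization.
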