Addgene plasmid #133603: pMM766
Purpose: Part Plasmid for dCas9 NLS Stop, Part 3b(coding sequence)
Depositing lab: Megan McClean. Depositing organization: University of Wisconsin, Madison. Publication: Optogenetic Repressors of Gene Expression in Yeasts Using Light-Controlled Nuclear Localization. Geller SH, Antwi EB, Di Ventura B, McClean MN. Cell Mol Bioeng. 2019 Sep 24;12(5):511-528. doi: 10.1007/s12195-019-00598-9. eCollection 2019 Oct. PubMed 31719930.
Backbone
  Vector backbone: pYTK001
  Vector type: Synthetic Biology
Growth in bacteria
  Bacterial resistance: Chloramphenicol, 25 μg/mL
  Growth temperature: 37°C
  Growth strain: DH5alpha
  Copy number: High Copy
Gene/Insert
  Gene/Insert name: dCas9 NLS Stop
  Species: S. cerevisiae (budding yeast)
  Cloning method: Restriction Enzyme; 5′ cloning site Unknown (unknown if destroyed); 3′ cloning site Unknown (unknown if destroyed)
Terms and licenses: Academic/Nonprofit Terms; Industry Terms: Not Available to Industry
How to cite: pMM766 was a gift from Megan McClean (Addgene plasmid # 133603 ; http://n2t.net/addgene:133603 ; RRID:Addgene_133603)
